>Addgene plasmid #78554 | pPR219.05 | addgene full sequence | sequence record 408852 | Addgene NGS Result
CCGCCCTGCCACTCATCGCAGTACTGTTGTAATTCATTAAGCATTCTGCCGACATGGAAGCCATCACAAA
CGGCATGATGAACCTGAATCGCCAGCGGCATCAGCACCTTGTCGCCTTGCGTATAATATTTGCCCATGGT
GAAAACGGGGGCGAAGAAGTTGTCCATATTGGCCACGTTTAAATCAAAACTGGTGAAACTCACCCAGGGA
TTGGCTGAGACGAAAAACATATTCTCAATAAACCCTTTAGGGAAATAGGCCAGGTTTTCACCATAACACG
CCACATCTTGCGAATATATGTGTAGAAACTGCCGGAAATCGTCGTGGTATTCACTCCAGAGCGATGAAAA
CGTTTCAGTTTGCTCATGGAAAACGGTGTAACAAGGGTGAACACTATCCCATATCACCAGCTCACCGTCT
TTCATTGCCATACGAAATTCCGGATGAGCATTCATCAGGCGGGCAAGAATGTGAATAAAGGCCGGATAAA
ACTTGTGCTTATTTTTCTTTACGGTCTTTAAAAAGGCCGTAATATCCAGCTGAACGGTCTGGTTATAGGT
ACATTGAGCAACTGACTGAAATGCCTCAAAATGTTCTTTACGATGCCATTGGGATATATCAACGGTGGTA
TATCCAGTGATTTTTTTCTCCATTTTAGCTTCCTTAGCTCCTGAAAATCTCGATAACTCAAAAAATACGA
CCGGTAGTGATCTTATTTCATTATGGTGAAAGTTGGAACCTCTTACGGGCCGGCCAACGTCTCATTTTCG
CCAGATATCGACGTCTAAGAAACCATTATTATCATGACATTAACCTATAAAAATAGGCGTATCACGAGGC
CCTTTCGTCTTCACCTCGAGCTGATTTATAGCTAGCTCAGCCCTTGGTACAATGCTAGCCAGTGGGCCCA
AGTTCACTTAAAAAGGAGATCAACAATGAAAGCAATTTTCGTACTGAAACATCTTAATCATGCGATGGAC
GGTTTCTAATGGTAACCAAAATACTGATTGTAGAGGATGAAAGGCTAGTGGCCCAACACATTGCCCAATT
ATTAAAAAGTGATGGCTATGAAATTTGTGTGATCGCCAGTGATGGAGCAACGGCGCTGAAAAAAATTGCT
GAGTTTTATCCAGATCTAGTTTTACTAGATATTCGTATTAAAGGAGAGATCGACGGGATAGAGGTGGCGG
AACGGATAAAATCTCTTTACTCCATCCCCATTGTTTATCTCACAGCTTTTTCTGATGGGGAAACCCTGGA
GCGGGCCCAGAAAACCAATCCCCAGGGCTATGTGATTAAGCCTTTTCGGCGGGAACAACTATTATCCACC
GTGGCGATCGCCATAGCCAATCATCAACAGCAACGAAAACCTGAGGAAGATACCCTCTCCACGTCAACGG
GCCATTATCGCCTGCAACCGACTTTGGACTATATCGAAGAGCATCTCGACCAAGGAATTACCGTTGAATT
TCTGGCCGGGGCGATCGGCATGAGCACAGCCTACTTTTGTCGCTTTTTCCAAAAGGAAATGGGATGTTCC
CCCTATCAATTTATTATCCAACAACGGGTTGAGCGGGCCAAAGCCATACTACTGGAAAGAGAATTGTCCA
TTAGCGAAGTAGCTTTGAGATGCGGCTTCAGTTCCCACAGTCAACTTAACCACCATTTTCGTAATCTCTT
GGGCATTACCCCGAAAGAATATCGTAGTCGCTAGTAATAATCTAGACCAGGGCATCAAATAAAACGAAAG
GCTCAGTCGAAAGACTGGGCCTTTCGTTTTATCTGTTGTTTGTCGGTGAACGCTCTCTACTAGAGTCACA
CTGGCTCACCTTCGGGTGGGCCTTTCTGCGTTTATAGTAAATCACTGCATAATTCGTGTCGCTCAAGGCG
CACTCCCGTTCTGGATAATGTTTTTTGCGCCGACATCATAACGGTTCTGGCAAATATTCTGAAATGAGCT
GGTTAGCTAGTCACAGTTTCCAAGCAAGATCCGGGCGAAAAAATAAAATCGATGTCAAAAATCAACTAGT
TTGTCAAAAATCGACCAGGACAGGGTTGGGAATTTTTCCTAGGATGGGACTGTCAGAAGTCTCCCCTTAA
GGATAAGAATAATGCGTAAAGGCGAAGAGCTGTTCACTGGTGTCGTCCCTATTCTGGTGGAACTGGATGG
TGATGTCAACGGTCATAAGTTTTCCGTGCGTGGCGAGGGTGAAGGTGACGCAACTAATGGTAAACTGACG
CTGAAGTTCATCTGTACTACTGGTAAACTGCCGGTACCTTGGCCGACTCTGGTAACGACGCTGACTTATG
GTGTTCAGTGCTTTGCTCGTTATCCGGACCATATGAAGCAGCATGACTTCTTCAAGTCCGCCATGCCGGA
AGGCTATGTGCAGGAACGCACGATTTCCTTTAAGGATGACGGCACGTACAAAACGCGTGCGGAAGTGAAA
TTTGAAGGCGATACCCTGGTAAACCGCATTGAGCTGAAAGGCATTGACTTTAAAGAAGACGGCAATATCC
TGGGCCATAAGCTGGAATACAATTTTAACAGCCACAATGTTTACATCACCGCCGATAAACAAAAAAATGG
CATTAAAGCGAATTTTAAAATTCGCCACAACGTGGAGGATGGCAGCGTGCAGCTGGCTGATCACTACCAG
CAAAACACTCCAATCGGTGATGGTCCTGTTCTGCTGCCAGACAATCACTATCTGAGCACGCAAAGCGTTC
TGTCTAAAGATCCGAACGAGAAACGCGATCATATGGTTCTGCTGGAGTTCGTAACCGCAGCGGGCATCAC
GCATGGTATGGATGAACTGTACAAATGATGATAATAATCTAGACCAGGCATCAAATAAAACGAAAGGCTC
AGTCGAAAGACTGGGCCTTTCGTTTTATCTGTTGTTTGTCGGTGAACGCTCTCTACTAGAGTCACACTGG
CTCACCTTCGGGTGGGCCTTTCTGCGTTTATAGGTACCCGTGGATCCTCTAGAGTCGACCTGCAGGCATG
CAAGCTTCCTAGGCGTTCGGCTGCGGCGAGCGGTATCAGCTCACTCAAAGGCGGTAATACGGTTATCCAC
AGAATCAGGGGATAACGCATGCAAGAACATGTGAGCAAAAGGCCAGCAAAAGGCCAGGAACCGTAAAAAG
GCCGCGTTGCTGGCGTTTTTCCATAGGCTCCGCCCCCCTGACGAGCATCACAAAAATCGACGCTCAAGTC
AGAGGTGGCGAAACCCGACAGGACTATAAAGATACCAGGCGTTTCCCCCTGGAAGCTCCCTCGTGCGCTC
TCCTGTTCCGACCCTGCCGCTTACCGGATACCTGTCCGCCTTTCTCCCTTCGGGAAGCGTGGCGCTTTCT
CATAGCTCACGCTGTAGGTATCTCAGTTCGGTGTAGGTCGTTCGCTCCAAGCTGGGCTGTGTGCACGAAC
CCCCCGTTCAGCCCGACCGCTGCGCCTTATCCGGTAACTATCGTCTTGAGTCCAACCCGGTAAGACACGA
CTTATCGCCACTGGCAGCAGCCACTGGTAACAGGATTAGCAGAGCGAGGTATGTAGGCGGTGCTACAGAG
TTCTTGAAGTGGTGGCCTAACTACGGCTACACTAGAAGGACAGTATTTGGTATCTGCGCTCTGCTGAAGC
CAGTTACCTTCGGAAAAAGAGTTGGTAGCTCTTGATCCGGCAAACAAACCACCGCTGGTAGCGGTGGTTT
TTTTGTTTGCAAGCAGCAGATTACGCGCAGAAAAAAAGGATCTCAAGAAGATCCTTTGATCTTTTCTACG
GGGTCTGACGCTCAGTGGAACGAAAACTCACGTTAAGGGATTTTGGTCATTACTAGTGCTTGGATTCTCA
CCAATAAAAAACGCCCGGCGGCAACCGAGCGTTCTGAACAAATCCAGATGGAGTTCTGAGGTCATTACTG
GATCTATCAACAGTAGTCCAAGCGAGCTCGATATCAAATTACGCC
Features (pLannotate 1.2.2; 10 found; start..end, strand, type, name):
    654..752     -  promoter       cat promoter: promoter of the E. coli cat gene encoding chloramphenicol acetyltransferase
   1736..1807    +  terminator     rrnB T1 terminator: transcription terminator T1 from the E. coli rrnB gene
   1823..1850    +  terminator     T7Te terminator: phage T7 early transcription terminator
   2112..2825    +  CDS            superfolder GFP: GFP variant that folds robustly even when fused to poorly folded proteins (Pédelacq et al., 2006)
   2852..2923    +  terminator     rrnB T1 terminator: transcription terminator T1 from the E. coli rrnB gene
   2939..2966    +  terminator     T7Te terminator: phage T7 early transcription terminator
   2973..3017    +  misc_feature   MCS (fragment): pUC18/19 multiple cloning site
   3168..3756    -  rep_origin     ori: high-copy-number ColE1/pMB1/pBR322/pUC origin of replication
   3854..3888    -  terminator     lambda t0 terminator: minimal transcription terminator from phage lambda (Scholtissek and Grosse, 1987)
   3962..653     -  CDS            cat (across the origin): CAT_ECOLX - Experimental evidence at protein level: Swiss-Prot protein existence level 1. This enzyme is an effector of chloramphenicol resistance in bacteria. From Escherichia coli. This protein is used as a marker in many commonly used cloning vectors, such as pACYC184.
