[The description below was written by a language model from this plasmid's Addgene catalogue record and pLannotate feature annotations shown in this document.]
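Description:
pPR219.05 is a small (about 4 kb) synthetic-biology plasmid for E. coli, built on a high-copy ColE1-type origin and selected with chloramphenicol through a cat gene driven by its native cat promoter and followed by a lambda t0 terminator. It forms one part of a light-sensing system in which the Synechocystis PCC6803 UirS-UirR two-component pathway was repurposed as a UV-violet/green photoreversible transcriptional regulator in E. coli. This plasmid supplies the response regulator and the reporter output.

According to the catalogue entry, the 726 bp uirR coding sequence is expressed from J23115, a constitutive synthetic promoter. The automated annotation does not label uirR or J23115. An unannotated stretch lies between the cat promoter and the first rrnB T1/T7Te terminator pair, and this gap is the likely location of that cassette, although the feature table does not confirm it. Downstream, a superfolder GFP coding sequence is followed by a second rrnB T1/T7Te double terminator. The record states that GFP is controlled by the PcsiR1 promoter, which is also not annotated but presumably sits in the gap preceding the GFP gene. The paired terminators insulate the two transcription units from each other and from the backbone, and a fragment of a pUC-type multiple cloning site remains next to the origin.

In use, UirR activity at PcsiR1 drives GFP expression, so fluorescence reports pathway activity. The sensor kinase UirS does not appear in this record, so it would have to be provided separately for light-responsive operation.
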