Addgene plasmid #78554: pPR219.05
Purpose: Plasmid expressing UirR, response regulator and PcsiR1-regulated GFP output
Depositing lab: Jeffrey Tabor. Depositing organization: Rice University. Publication: Repurposing Synechocystis PCC6803 UirS-UirR as a UV-violet/green photoreversible transcriptional regulatory tool in E. coli. Ramakrishnan P, Tabor JJ. ACS Synth Biol. 2016 Apr 27. 10.1021/acssynbio.6b00068 PubMed 27120220.
Backbone
  Vector backbone: colE1
  Total vector size (bp): 3964
  Vector type: Synthetic Biology
Growth in bacteria
  Bacterial resistance: Chloramphenicol, 25 μg/mL
  Growth temperature: 37°C
  Growth strain: NEB Stable
  Copy number: High Copy
Gene/Insert
  Gene/Insert name: uirR
  Insert size (bp): 726
  Promoter: J23115
  Cloning method: Unknown
  Sequencing primers: 5′ GACGTCTAAGAAACCATTATTATCATGAC; 3′ GTATTACCGCCTTTGAGTGAGC
Terms and licenses: Academic/Nonprofit Terms; Industry Terms: Not Available to Industry
How to cite: pPR219.05 was a gift from Jeffrey Tabor (Addgene plasmid # 78554 ; http://n2t.net/addgene:78554 ; RRID:Addgene_78554)
