>Addgene plasmid #78554 | pPR219.05 | addgene partial sequence | sequence record 150799 | pBRforEco 5'-AATAGGCGTATCACGAGGC-3'
GCTGATTTATAGCTAGCTCAGCCCTTGGTACAATGCTAGCCAGTGGGCCCAAGTTCACTTAAAAAGGAGA
TCAACAATGAAAGCAATTTTCGTACTGAAACATCTTAATCATGCGATGGACGGTTTCTAATGGTAACCAA
AATACTGATTGTAGAGGATGAAAGGCTAGTGGCCCAACACATTGCCCAATTATTAAAAAGTGATGGCTAT
GAAATTTGTGTGATCGCCAGTGATGGAGCAACGGCGCTGAAAAAAATTGCTGAGTTTTATCCAGATCTAG
TTTTACTAGATATTCGTATTAAAGGAGAGATCGACGGGATAGAGGTGGCGGAACGGATAAAATCTCTTTA
CTCCATCCCCATTGTTTATCTCACAGCTTTTTCTGATGGGGAAACCCTGGAGCGGGCCCAGAAAACCAAT
CCCCAGGGCTATGTGATTAAGCCTTTTCGGCGGGAACAACTATTATCCACCGTGGCGATCGCCATAGCCA
ATCATCAACAGCAACGAAAACCTGAGGAAGATACCCTCTCCACGTCAACGGGCCATTATCGCCTGCAACC
GACTTTGGACTATATCGAAGAGCATCTCGACCAAGGAATTACCGTTGAATTTCTGGCCGGGGCGATCGGC
ATGAGCACAGCCTACTTTTGTCGCTTTTTCCAAAAGGAAATGGGATGTTCCCCCTATCAATTTATTATCC
AACAACGGGTTGAGCGGGCCAAAGCCATACTACTGGAAAGAGAATTGTCCATTAGCGAAGTAGCTTTGAG
ATGCGGCTTCAGTTCCCACAGTCAACTTAACCACCATTTTCGTAATCTCTTGGGCATTACCCCGAAAGAA
TATCGTAGTCGCTAGTAATAATCTAGACCAGGGCATCAAATAAAACGAAAGGCTCAGTCGAAAGACTGGG
CCT
