>Addgene plasmid #78554 | pPR219.05 | addgene partial sequence | sequence record 150800 | pEXT20-F2 5'-GCATAATTCGTGTCGC-3'
ATGTTTTTTGCGCCGACATCATAACGGTTCTGGCAAATATTCTGAAATGAGCTGGTTAGCTAGTCACAGT
TTCCAAGCAAGATCCGGGCGAAAAAATAAAATCGATGTCAAAAATCAACTAGTTTGTCAAAAATCGACCA
GGACAGGGTTGGGAATTTTTCCTAGGATGGGACTGTCAGAAGTCTCCCCTTAAGGATAAGAATAATGCGT
AAAGGCGAAGAGCTGTTCACTGGTGTCGTCCCTATTCTGGTGGAACTGGATGGTGATGTCAACGGTCATA
AGTTTTCCGTGCGTGGCGAGGGTGAAGGTGACGCAACTAATGGTAAACTGACGCTGAAGTTCATCTGTAC
TACTGGTAAACTGCCGGTACCTTGGCCGACTCTGGTAACGACGCTGACTTATGGTGTTCAGTGCTTTGCT
CGTTATCCGGACCATATGAAGCAGCATGACTTCTTCAAGTCCGCCATGCCGGAAGGCTATGTGCAGGAAC
GCACGATTTCCTTTAAGGATGACGGCACGTACAAAACGCGTGCGGAAGTGAAATTTGAAGGCGATACCCT
GGTAAACCGCATTGAGCTGAAAGGCATTGACTTTAAAGAAGACGGCAATATCCTGGGCCATAAGCTGGAA
TACAATTTTAACAGCCACAATGTTTACATCACCGCCGATAAACAAAAAAATGGCATTAAAGCGAATTTTA
AAATTCGCCACAACGTGGAGGATGGCAGCGTGCAGCTGGCTGATCACTACCAGCAAAACACTCCAATCGG
TGATGGTCCTGTTCTGCTGCCAGACAATCACTATCTGAGCACGCAAAGCGTTCTGTCTAAAGATCCGAAC
GAGAAACGCGATCATATGGTTCTGCTGGAGTTCGTAACCGCAGCGGGCATCACGCATGGTATGGATGAAC
TGTACAAATGATGATAATAATCTAGACCAGGCATCAAATAAAACGAAAGGCTCAGTCGAAAGACTGGGCC
TTTCGTTTTATCTGTTGTTTGTCGGTGAACGCTCTC
